Addgene plasmid #60355: pET-22HT-MSI1(7-192)R53E/R59E/R61E
Purpose: R53E R59E R61E triple mutant of the mouse MSI1 RBD
Depositing lab: Sean Ryder. Depositing organization: University of Massachusetts, Worcester. Publication: Allosteric inhibition of a stem cell RNA-binding protein by an intermediary metabolite. Clingman CC, Deveau LM, Hay SA, Genga RM, Shandilya SM, Massi F, Ryder SP. Elife. 2014 Jun 16:e02848. doi: 10.7554/eLife.02848. PubMed 24935936.
Backbone
  Vector backbone: pET-22b
  Backbone manufacturer: Invitrogen
  Backbone size w/o insert (bp): 5400
  Total vector size (bp): 6000
  Modifications to backbone: pelB leader sequence was replaced with a His6-Gly tag followed by a TEV protease site. See pET-22HT-MSI1 (7–192) Addgene plasmid # 60245
  Vector type: Bacterial Expression
Growth in bacteria
  Bacterial resistance: Ampicillin, 100 μg/mL
  Growth temperature: 37°C
  Growth strain: DH5alpha
  Copy number: High Copy
Gene/Insert
  Gene/Insert name: mouse MSI1 (7-192)
  Species: M. musculus (mouse)
  Insert size (bp): 573
  Mutation: R53E, R59E and R61E mutations; contains amino acids 7-192 of Msi1
  GenBank ID: NM_008629.1
  Entrez Gene: Msi1 (a.k.a. Msi1h, Musahi1, m-Msi-1)
  Promoter: T7
  Tag / fusion protein: His (N terminal on backbone); TEV protease site (N terminal on backbone)
  Cloning method: Restriction Enzyme; 5′ cloning site BamHI (not destroyed); 3′ cloning site HindIII (not destroyed)
  Sequencing primers: 5′ T7; 3′ T7-term
Terms and licenses: Academic/Nonprofit Terms; Industry Terms: Not Available to Industry
How to cite: pET-22HT-MSI1(7-192)R53E/R59E/R61E was a gift from Sean Ryder (Addgene plasmid # 60355 ; http://n2t.net/addgene:60355 ; RRID:Addgene_60355)
