[The description below was written by a language model from this plasmid's Addgene catalogue record.]
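Description:
pET-22HT-MSI1(7-192)R53E/R59E/R61E is a bacterial expression plasmid of about 6 kb built on a modified pET-22b backbone. In this "22HT" derivative the pelB periplasmic leader of the parent vector has been replaced by an N-terminal His6-Gly tag followed by a TEV protease recognition site, so the encoded protein should remain in the cytoplasm, can be captured by immobilised-metal affinity chromatography, and can have its tag removed by TEV cleavage. The plasmid carries ampicillin resistance for selection and is listed as high copy. It is maintained in a cloning strain, DH5alpha. Because transcription is driven by the T7 promoter, protein production requires a host that supplies T7 RNA polymerase, although the record does not name an expression strain.

The insert is a 573 bp fragment of mouse Msi1 (Musashi-1) encoding amino acids 7-192, which the record describes as the RNA-binding domain region of the protein. It was cloned between BamHI and HindIII sites, both of which are retained. This version carries three charge-reversing substitutions, R53E, R59E and R61E, and is a mutant counterpart of the wild-type pET-22HT-MSI1(7-192) construct from the same collection. It comes from a study of allosteric inhibition of this stem cell RNA-binding protein by an intermediary metabolite, so the triple mutant is presumably used as recombinant purified protein for comparison with the wild-type domain in binding or inhibition assays. The record does not state the specific functional consequence of the mutations. No feature table was provided, so other backbone elements are not individually documented here.
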