>Addgene plasmid #60355 | pET-22HT-MSI1(7-192)R53E/R59E/R61E | addgene partial sequence | sequence record 98907 | T7 5'-TAATACGACTCACTATAGGG-3'
TTGTTTAACTTTAAGAAGGAGATATACATATGCATCATCATCATCATCACGGCGAAAACCTGTATTTTCA
GGGCGGATCCCAGCCCGGCCTCGCCTCCCCGGACTCGCCGCACGACCCCTGCAAGATGTTCATCGGAGGA
CTCAGTTGGCAGACCACGCAGGAAGGGCTGCGCGAATACTTCGGCCAGTTCGGGGAGGTGAAAGAGTGTC
TGGTGATGGAGGACCCCCTGACCAAAGAGTCCGAGGGTTTCGGCTTCGTCACTTTCATGGACCAGGCGGG
GGTGGATAAAGTGCTGGCGCAATCTCGGCACGAGCTCGACTCCAAAACAATTGACCCCAAGGTGGCCTTT
CCTCGGAGAGCACAGCCTAAGATGGTCACTCGAACTAAGAAGATCTTTGTGGGGGGGCTGTCTGTGAACA
CCACGGTGGAGGACGTGAAGCACTATTTTGAGCAGTTCGGAAAGGTGGATGATGCCATGCTGATGTTCGA
CAAAACCACCAACAGGCACAGAGGGTTCGGGTTTGTCACGTTCGAGAGTGAGGACATCGTAGAGAAAGTG
TGTGAGATCCACTTCCATGAAATCAACAACAAAATGGTGGAATGCAAGAAAGCTCAGCCAAAGGAGGTGA
TGTCCCCGTGAAAGCTTGCGGCCGCACTCGAGCACCACCACCACCACCACTGAGATCCGGC
