>Addgene plasmid #60355 | pET-22HT-MSI1(7-192)R53E/R59E/R61E | addgene partial sequence | sequence record 109889 | T7term 5'-GCTAGTTATTGCTCAGCGG-3'
GGATCTCAGTGGTGGTGGTGGTGGTGCTCGAGTGCGGCCGCAAGCTTTCACGGGGACATCACCTCCTTTG
GCTGAGCTTTCTTGCATTCCACCATTTTGTTGTTGATTTCATGGAAGTGGATCTCACACACTTTCTCTAC
GATGTCCTCACTCTCGAACGTGACAAACCCGAACCCTCTGTGCCTGTTGGTGGTTTTGTCGAACATCAGC
ATGGCATCATCCACCTTTCCGAACTGCTCAAAATAGTGCTTCACGTCCTCCACCGTGGTGTTCACAGACA
GCCCCCCCACAAAGATCTTCTTAGTTCGAGTGACCATCTTAGGCTGTGCTCTCCGAGGAAAGGCCACCTT
GGGGTCAATTGTTTTGGAGTCGAGCTCGTGCCGAGATTGCGCCAGCACTTTATCCACCCCCGCCTGGTCC
ATGAAAGTGACGAAGCCGAAACCCTCGGACTCTTTGGTCAGGGGGTCCTCCATCACCAGACACTCTTTCA
CCTCCCCGAACTGGCCGAAGTATTCGCGCAGCCCTTCCTGCGTGGTCTGCCAACTGAGTCCTCCGATGAA
CATCTTGCAGGGGTCGTGCGGCGAGTCCGGGGAGGCGAGGCCGGGCTGGGATCCGCCCTGAAAATACAGG
TTTTCGCCGTGATGATGATGATGATGCATATGTATATCTCCTTC
